>Addgene plasmid #70591 | R777-E307 Hs.SHC1 | depositor full sequence | sequence record 126040 | Full Sequence
TTAACGCTAGCATGGATGTTTTCCCAGTCACGACGTTGTAAAACGACGGCCAGTCTTAAAATTCGAGCTC
GGTCCGAGGATCCGAAATAATGATTTTATTTTGACTGATAGTGACCTGTTCGTTGCAACAAATTGATAAG
CAATGCTTTTTTATAATGCCAACTTTGTACAAAAAAGTTGGCACCATGAACAAGCTGAGTGGAGGCGGCG
GGCGCAGGACTCGGGTGGAAGGGGGCCAGCTTGGGGGCGAGGAGTGGACCCGCCACGGGAGCTTTGTCAA
TAAGCCCACGCGGGGCTGGCTGCATCCCAACGACAAAGTCATGGGACCCGGGGTTTCCTACTTGGTTCGG
TACATGGGTTGTGTGGAGGTCCTCCAGTCAATGCGTGCCCTGGACTTCAACACCCGGACTCAGGTCACCA
GGGAGGCCATCAGTCTGGTGTGTGAGGCTGTGCCGGGTGCTAAGGGGGCGACAAGGAGGAGAAAGCCCTG
TAGCCGCCCGCTCAGCTCTATCCTGGGGAGGAGTAACCTGAAATTTGCTGGAATGCCAATCACTCTCACC
GTCTCCACCAGCAGCCTCAACCTCATGGCCGCAGACTGCAAACAGATCATCGCCAACCACCACATGCAAT
CTATCTCATTTGCATCCGGCGGGGATCCGGACACAGCCGAGTATGTCGCCTATGTTGCCAAAGACCCTGT
GAATCAGAGAGCCTGCCACATTCTGGAGTGTCCCGAAGGGCTTGCCCAGGATGTCATCAGCACCATTGGC
CAGGCCTTCGAGTTGCGCTTCAAACAATACCTCAGGAACCCACCCAAACTGGTCACCCCTCATGACAGGA
TGGCTGGCTTTGATGGCTCAGCATGGGATGAGGAGGAGGAAGAGCCACCTGACCATCAGTACTATAATGA
CTTCCCGGGGAAGGAACCCCCCTTGGGGGGGGTGGTAGACATGAGGCTTCGGGAAGGAGCCGCTCCAGGG
GCTGCTCGACCCACTGCACCCAATGCCCAGACCCCCAGCCACTTGGGAGCTACATTGCCTGTAGGACAGC
CTGTTGGGGGAGATCCAGAAGTCCGCAAACAGATGCCACCTCCACCACCCTGTCCAGCAGGCAGAGAGCT
TTTTGATGATCCCTCCTATGTCAACGTCCAGAACCTAGACAAGGCCCGGCAAGCAGTGGGTGGTGCTGGG
CCCCCCAATCCTGCTATCAATGGCAGTGCACCCCGGGACCTGTTTGACATGAAGCCCTTCGAAGATGCTC
TTCGCGTGCCTCCACCTCCCCAGTCGGTGTCCATGGCTGAGCAGCTCCGAGGGGAGCCCTGGTTCCATGG
GAAGCTGAGCCGGCGGGAGGCTGAGGCACTGCTGCAGCTCAATGGGGACTTCCTGGTACGGGAGAGCACG
ACCACACCTGGCCAGTATGTGCTCACTGGCTTGCAGAGTGGGCAGCCTAAGCATTTGCTACTGGTGGACC
CTGAGGGTGTGGTTCGGACTAAGGATCACCGCTTTGAAAGTGTCAGTCACCTTATCAGCTACCACATGGA
CAATCACTTGCCCATCATCTCTGCGGGCAGCGAACTGTGTCTACAGCAACCTGTGGAGCGGAAACTGTAA
TCAACTTTCTTGTACAAAGTTGGCATTATAGGAAAGCATTGCTTATCAATTTGTTGCAACGAACAGGTCA
CTATCAGTCAAAATAAAATCATTATTTGCATGCAAGCTTAGATCCTCTAGACCAGCCAGGACAGAAATGC
CTCGACTTCGCTGCTACCCAAGGTTGCCGGGTGACGCACACCGTGGAAACGGATGAAGGCACGAACCCAG
TGGACATAAGCCTGTTCGGTTCGTAAGCTGTAATGCAAGTAGCGTATGCGCTCACGCAACTGGTCCAGAA
CCTTGACCGAACGCAGCGGTGGTAACGGCGCAGTGGCGGTTTTCATGGCTTGTTATGACTGTTTTTTTGG
GGTACAGTCTATGCCTCGGGCATCCAAGCAGCAAGCGCGTTACGCCGTGGGTCGATGTTTGATGTTATGG
AGCAGCAACGATGTTACGCAGCAGGGCAGTCGCCCTAAAACAAAGTTAAACATTATGAGGGAAGCGGTGA
TCGCCGAAGTATCGACTCAACTATCAGAGGTAGTTGGCGTCATCGAGCGCCATCTCGAACCGACGTTGCT
GGCCGTACATTTGTACGGCTCCGCAGTGGATGGCGGCCTGAAGCCACACAGTGATATTGATTTGCTGGTT
ACGGTGACCGTAAGGCTTGATGAAACAACGCGGCGAGCTTTGATCAACGACCTTTTGGAAACTTCGGCTT
CCCCTGGAGAGAGCGAGATTCTCCGCGCTGTAGAAGTCACCATTGTTGTGCACGACGACATCATTCCGTG
GCGTTATCCAGCTAAGCGCGAACTGCAATTTGGAGAATGGCAGCGCAATGACATTCTTGCAGGTATCTTC
GAGCCAGCCACGATCGACATTGATCTGGCTATCTTGCTGACAAAAGCAAGAGAACATAGCGTTGCCTTGG
TAGGTCCAGCGGCGGAGGAACTCTTTGATCCGGTTCCTGAACAGGATCTATTTGAGGCGCTAAATGAAAC
CTTAACGCTATGGAACTCGCCGCCCGACTGGGCTGGCGATGAGCGAAATGTAGTGCTTACGTTGTCCCGC
ATTTGGTACAGCGCAGTAACCGGCAAAATCGCGCCGAAGGATGTCGCTGCCGACTGGGCAATGGAGCGCC
TGCCGGCCCAGTATCAGCCCGTCATACTTGAAGCTAGACAGGCTTATCTTGGACAAGAAGAAGATCGCTT
GGCCTCGCGCGCAGATCAGTTGGAAGAATTTGTCCACTACGTGAAAGGCGAGATCACCAAGGTAGTCGGC
AAATAACCCTCGAGCCACCCATGACCAAAATCCCTTAACGTGAGTTACGCGTCGTTCCACTGAGCGTCAG
ACCCCGTAGAAAAGATCAAAGGATCTTCTTGAGATCCTTTTTTTCTGCGCGTAATCTGCTGCTTGCAAAC
AAAAAAACCACCGCTACCAGCGGTGGTTTGTTTGCCGGATCAAGAGCTACCAACTCTTTTTCCGAAGGTA
ACTGGCTTCAGCAGAGCGCAGATACCAAATACTGTCCTTCTAGTGTAGCCGTAGTTAGGCCACCACTTCA
AGAACTCTGTAGCACCGCCTACATACCTCGCTCTGCTAATCCTGTTACCAGTGGCTGCTGCCAGTGGCGA
TAAGTCGTGTCTTACCGGGTTGGACTCAAGACGATAGTTACCGGATAAGGCGCAGCGGTCGGGCTGAACG
GGGGGTTCGTGCACACAGCCCAGCTTGGAGCGAACGACCTACACCGAACTGAGATACCTACAGCGTGAGC
ATTGAGAAAGCGCCACGCTTCCCGAAGGGAGAAAGGCGGACAGGTATCCGGTAAGCGGCAGGGTCGGAAC
AGGAGAGCGCACGAGGGAGCTTCCAGGGGGAAACGCCTGGTATCTTTATAGTCCTGTCGGGTTTCGCCAC
CTCTGACTTGAGCGTCGATTTTTGTGATGCTCGTCAGGGGGGCGGAGCCTATGGAAAAACGCCAGCAACG
CGGCCTTTTTACGGTTCCTGGCCTTTTGCTGGCCTTTTGCTCACATGTTCTTTCCTGCGTTATCCCCTGA
TTCTGTGGATAACCGTATTACCGCCTTTGAGTGAGCTGATACCGCTCGCCGCAGCCGAACGACCGAGCGC
AGCGAGTCAGTGAGCGAGGAAGCGGAAGAGCGCCCAATACGCAAACCGCCTCTCCCCGCGCGTTGGCCGA
TTCATTAATGCAGCTGGCACGACAGGTTTCCCGACTGGAAAGCGGGCAGTGAGCGCAACGCAATTAATAC
GCGTACCGCTAGCCAGGAAGAGTTTGTAGAAACGCAAAAAGGCCATCCGTCAGGATGGCCTTCTGCTTAG
TTTGATGCCTGGCAGTTTATGGCGGGCGTCCTGCCCGCCACCCTCCGGGCCGTTGCTTCACAACGTTCAA
ATCCGCTCCCGGCGGATTTGTCCTACTCAGGAGAGCGTTCACCGACAAACAACAGATAAAACGAAAGGCC
CAGTCTTCCGACTGAGCCTTTCGTTTTATTTGATGCCTGGCAGTTCCCTACTCTCGCG
Features (pLannotate 1.2.2; 11 found; start..end, strand, type, name):
     18..54      -  CDS            lacZα (fragment): LacZα fragment of β-galactosidase; lacZ fragment
     85..180     +  protein_bind   attL3: mutant version of attL; recombination site for the Gateway® LR reaction LR Clonase™
    186..1604    +  CDS            Shc1: SHC1_RAT - Experimental evidence at protein level: Swiss-Prot protein existence level 1. Signaling adapter that couples activated growth factor receptors to signaling pathways. Participates in a signaling cascade initiated by activated KIT and KITLG/SCF. Participates in signaling downstream of the angiopoietin receptor TEK/TIE2, and plays a role in the regulation of endothelial cell migration and sprouting angiogenesis (By similarity). From Rattus norvegicus (Rat).
   1615..1708    -  protein_bind   attL2 (fragment): mutant version of attL; recombination site for the Gateway® LR reaction LR Clonase™
   1823..1846    +  promoter       Pc promoter (fragment): intI1 (promoter lies within the coding sequence); class 1 integron promoter
   2022..2078    +  CDS            GmR (fragment): gentamycin acetyltransferase; aacC1; confers resistance to gentamycin
   2085..2876    +  CDS            SmR: aminoglycoside adenylyltransferase (Murphy, 1985); aadA; confers resistance to spectinomycin and streptomycin
   2969..3557    +  rep_origin     ori: high-copy-number ColE1/pMB1/pBR322/pUC origin of replication
   3740..3832    +  CDS            lacI (fragment): lac repressor; lacI; The lac repressor binds to the lac operator to inhibit transcription in E. coli. This inhibition can be relieved by adding lactose or isopropyl-β-D-thiogalactopyranoside (IPTG).
   3887..3914    -  terminator     rrnB T2 terminator: transcription terminator T2 from the E. coli rrnB gene
   4046..4089    +  terminator     rrnB T1 terminator: Escherichia coli rrnB; transcription terminator T1 from the E. coli rrnB gene
