[The description below was written by a language model from this plasmid's Addgene catalogue record and pLannotate feature annotations shown in this document.]
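Description:
R777-E307 Hs.SHC1 is a Gateway entry clone built on the pDonor-255 backbone (2,693 bp without insert) and carrying the open reading frame of human SHC1, based on reference transcript NM_003029.4. The full plasmid is 4,118 nt and is maintained in E. coli through a high-copy ColE1/pUC-type origin. Selection is with spectinomycin, conferred by the aadA aminoglycoside adenylyltransferase gene (SmR). That gene sits downstream of a fragment of the class 1 integron Pc promoter and a short remnant of a gentamicin resistance gene. Small lacZα and lacI fragments appear to be backbone remnants. The rrnB T1 and T2 terminators lie upstream of the cloning region, where they would typically help insulate it from read-through transcription.

The roughly 1.4 kb SHC1 coding sequence lies between two attL recombination sites. The annotation software labels these attL3 and a partial attL2, and it matched the ORF to the rat Shc1 protein entry. This most likely reflects sequence conservation, since the catalogue record gives the insert as human. SHC1 encodes a signalling adapter that couples activated growth factor receptors to downstream pathways.

No promoter is annotated upstream of the ORF, consistent with an entry clone serving as a source of the gene rather than an expression plasmid. An LR Clonase reaction transfers the ORF into a chosen attR-containing destination vector, which supplies the promoter, tags and host-specific elements. Because the insert retains its stop codon, it suits expression of the native protein or N-terminal fusions, but not C-terminal tagging.
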