Addgene plasmid #70591: R777-E307 Hs.SHC1
Purpose: Gateway ORF clone of human SHC1 [NM_003029.4] with stop codon (for native or N-terminal fusions)
Depositing lab: Dominic Esposito. Depositing organization: National Cancer Institute (NCI).
Backbone
  Vector backbone: pDonor-255
  Backbone size w/o insert (bp): 2693
  Vector type: Gateway Entry Clone
Growth in bacteria
  Bacterial resistance: Spectinomycin, 50 μg/mL
  Growth temperature: 37°C
  Growth strain: DH10B
  Copy number: High Copy
Gene/Insert
  Gene/Insert name: SHC1
  Species: H. sapiens (human)
  Insert size (bp): 1425
  GenBank ID: NM_003029.4
  Entrez Gene: SHC1 (a.k.a. SHC, SHCA)
  Cloning method: Gateway Cloning
  Sequencing primers: 5′ M13F 23-mer (5'-CCCAGTCACGACGTTGTAAAACG); 3′ attLR 23-mer (5'-TAACATCAGAGATTTTGAGACAC)
Terms and licenses: Academic/Nonprofit Terms; Industry Terms: Not Available to Industry
How to cite: R777-E307 Hs.SHC1 was a gift from Dominic Esposito (Addgene plasmid # 70591 ; http://n2t.net/addgene:70591 ; RRID:Addgene_70591)
