>Addgene plasmid #70591 | R777-E307 Hs.SHC1 | addgene partial sequence | sequence record 132034 | pCR8_R1 5'-cgaaccgaacaggcttatgt-3'
GGTGTGCGTCACCCGGCAACCTTGGGTAGCAGCGAAGTCGAGGCATTTCTGTCCTGGCTGGTCTAGAGGA
TCTAAGCTTGCATGCAAATAATGATTTTATTTTGACTGATAGTGACCTGTTCGTTGCAACAAATTGATAA
GCAATGCTTTCCTATAATGCCAACTTTGTACAAGAAAGTTGATTACAGTTTCCGCTCCACAGGTTGCTGT
AGACACAGTTCGCTGCCCGCAGAGATGATGGGCAAGTGATTGTCCATGTGGTAGCTGATAAGGTGACTGA
CACTTTCAAAGCGGTGATCCTTAGTCCGAACCACACCCTCAGGGTCCACCAGTAGCAAATGCTTAGGCTG
CCCACTCTGCAAGCCAGTGAGCACATACTGGCCAGGTGTGGTCGTGCTCTCCCGTACCAGGAAGTCCCCA
TTGAGCTGCAGCAGTGCCTCAGCCTCCCGCCGGCTCAGCTTCCCATGGAACCAGGGCTCCCCTCGGAGCT
GCTCAGCCATGGACACCGACTGGGGAGGTGGAGGCACGCGAAGAGCATCTTCGAAGGGCTTCATGTCAAA
CAGGTCCCGGGGTGCACTGCCATTGATAGCAGGATTGGGGGGCCCAGCACCACCCACTGCTTGCCGGGCC
TTGTCTAGGTTCTGGACGTTGACATAGGAGGGATCATCAAAAAGCTCTCTGCCTGCTGGACAGGGTGGTG
GAGGTGGCATCTGTTTGCGGACTTCTGGATCTCCCCCAACAGGCTGTCCTACAGGCAATGTAGCTCCCAA
GTGGCTGGGGGTCTGGGCATTGGGTGCAGTGGGTCGAGCAGCCCCTGGAGCGGCTCCTTCCCGAAGCCTC
ATGTCTACCACCCCCCCCAAGGGGGGTTCCTTCCCCGGGAAGTCATTATAGTACTGATGGTCAGGTGGCT
CTTCCTCCTCCTCATCCCATGCTGAGCCATCAAAGCCAGCCATCCTGTCATGAGGGGTGACCAGTTTGGG
TGGGTTCCTGAGGTATTGTTTGAAGCGCAACTCGAAGGCCTGGCCAATGGTGCTGATGACATCCTGGGCA
AGCCCTTCGG
